>Addgene plasmid #142295 | TFORF1950 | addgene full sequence | sequence record 395773 | Addgene NGS Result
TTAATGTAGTCTTATGCAATACTCTTGTAGTCTTGCAACATGGTAACGATGAGTTAGCAACATGCCTTAC
AAGGAGAGAAAAAGCACCGTGCATGCCGATTGGTGGAAGTAAGGTGGTACGATCGTGCCTTATTAGGAAG
GCAACAGACGGGTCTGACATGGATTGGACGAACCACTGAATTGCCGCATTGCAGAGATATTGTATTTAAG
TGCCTAGCTCGATACATAAACGGGTCTCTCTGGTTAGACCAGATCTGAGCCTGGGAGCTCTCTGGCTAAC
TAGGGAACCCACTGCTTAAGCCTCAATAAAGCTTGCCTTGAGTGCTTCAAGTAGTGTGTGCCCGTCTGTT
GTGTGACTCTGGTAACTAGAGATCCCTCAGACCCTTTTAGTCAGTGTGGAAAATCTCTAGCAGTGGCGCC
CGAACAGGGACTTGAAAGCGAAAGGGAAACCAGAGGAGCTCTCTCGACGCAGGACTCGGCTTGCTGAAGC
GCGCACGGCAAGAGGCGAGGGGCGGCGACTGGTGAGTACGCCAAAAATTTTGACTAGCGGAGGCTAGAAG
GAGAGAGATGGGTGCGAGAGCGTCAGTATTAAGCGGGGGAGAATTAGATCGCGATGGGAAAAAATTCGGT
TAAGGCCAGGGGGAAAGAAAAAATATAAATTAAAACATATAGTATGGGCAAGCAGGGAGCTAGAACGATT
CGCAGTTAATCCTGGCCTGTTAGAAACATCAGAAGGCTGTAGACAAATACTGGGACAGCTACAACCATCC
CTTCAGACAGGATCAGAAGAACTTAGATCATTATATAATACAGTAGCAACCCTCTATTGTGTGCATCAAA
GGATAGAGATAAAAGACACCAAGGAAGCTTTAGACAAGATAGAGGAAGAGCAAAACAAAAGTAAGACCAC
CGCACAGCAAGCGGCCGCTGATCTTCAGACCTGGAGGAGGAGATATGAGGGACAATTGGAGAAGTGAATT
ATATAAATATAAAGTAGTAAAAATTGAACCATTAGGAGTAGCACCCACCAAGGCAAAGAGAAGAGTGGTG
CAGAGAGAAAAAAGAGCAGTGGGAATAGGAGCTTTGTTCCTTGGGTTCTTGGGAGCAGCAGGAAGCACTA
TGGGCGCAGCGTCAATGACGCTGACGGTACAGGCCAGACAATTATTGTCTGGTATAGTGCAGCAGCAGAA
CAATTTGCTGAGGGCTATTGAGGCGCAACAGCATCTGTTGCAACTCACAGTCTGGGGCATCAAGCAGCTC
CAGGCAAGAATCCTGGCTGTGGAAAGATACCTAAAGGATCAACAGCTCCTGGGGATTTGGGGTTGCTCTG
GAAAACTCATTTGCACCACTGCTGTGCCTTGGAATGCTAGTTGGAGTAATAAATCTCTGGAACAGATTTG
GAATCACACGACCTGGATGGAGTGGGACAGAGAAATTAACAATTACACAAGCTTAATACACTCCTTAATT
GAAGAATCGCAAAACCAGCAAGAAAAGAATGAACAAGAATTATTGGAATTAGATAAATGGGCAAGTTTGT
GGAATTGGTTTAACATAACAAATTGGCTGTGGTATATAAAATTATTCATAATGATAGTAGGAGGCTTGGT
AGGTTTAAGAATAGTTTTTGCTGTACTTTCTATAGTGAATAGAGTTAGGCAGGGATATTCACCATTATCG
TTTCAGACCCACCTCCCAACCCCGAGGGGACCCATGCATTGCATCTCAATTAGTCAGCAACCAGGTGTGG
AAAGTCCCCAGGCTCCCCAGCAGGCAGAAGTATGCAAAGCATGCGTCTCAATTAGTCAGCAACCATAGTC
CCGCCCCTAACTCCGCCCATCCCGCCCCTAACTCCGCCCAGTTCCGCCCATTCTCCGCCCCATGGCTGAC
TAATTTTTTTTATTTATGCAGAGGCCGAGGCCGCCTCGGCCTCTGAGCTATTCCAGAAGTAGTGAGGAGG
CTTTTTTGGAGGCCTAGGCTTTTGCAAAAAGCTTTCTAGAGGTACCACCGGAGCTTACCATGACCGAGTA
CAAGCCCACGGTGCGCCTCGCCACCCGCGACGACGTCCCCAGGGCCGTACGCACCCTCGCCGCCGCGTTC
GCCGACTACCCCGCCACGCGCCACACCGTCGATCCGGACCGCCACATCGAGCGGGTCACCGAGCTGCAAG
AACTCTTCCTCACGCGCGTCGGGCTCGACATCGGCAAGGTGTGGGTCGCGGACGACGGCGCCGCCGTGGC
GGTCTGGACCACGCCGGAGAGCGTCGAAGCGGGGGCGGTGTTCGCCGAGATCGGCCCGCGCATGGCCGAG
TTGAGCGGTTCCCGGCTGGCCGCGCAGCAACAGATGGAAGGCCTCCTGGCGCCGCACCGGCCCAAGGAGC
CCGCGTGGTTCCTGGCCACCGTCGGCGTCTCGCCCGACCACCAGGGCAAGGGTCTGGGCAGCGCCGTCGT
GCTCCCCGGAGTGGAGGCGGCCGAGCGCGCCGGGGTGCCCGCCTTCCTGGAGACCTCCGCGCCCCGCAAC
CTCCCCTTCTACGAGCGGCTCGGCTTCACCGTCACCGCCGACGTCGAGGTGCCCGAAGGACCGCGCACCT
GGTGCATGACCCGCAAGCCCGGTGCCAGTTAACGAATTCTAGATCTTGAGACAAATGGCAGTATTCATCC
ACAATTTTAAAAGAAAAGGGGGGATTGGGGGGTACAGTGCAGGGGAAAGAATAGTAGACATAATAGCAAC
AGACATACAAACTAAAGAATTACAAAAACAAATTACAAAAATTCAAAATTTTCGGGTTTATTACAGGGAC
AGCAGAGATCCACTTTGGCGCCGGCTCGAGGCCTGCAGGTGCAAAGATGGATAAAGTTTTAAACAGAGAG
GAATCTTTGCAGCTAATGGACCTTCTAGGTCTTGAAAGGAGTGGGAATTGGCTCCGGTGCCCGTCAGTGG
GCAGAGCGCACATCGCCCACAGTCCCCGAGAAGTTGGGGGGAGGGGTCGGCAATTGAACCGGTGCCTAGA
GAAGGTGGCGCGGGGTAAACTGGGAAAGTGATGTCGTGTACTGGCTCCGCCTTTTTCCCGAGGGTGGGGG
AGAACCGTATATAAGTGCAGTAGTCGCCGTGAACGTTCTTTTTCGCAACGGGTTTGCCGCCAGAACACAG
GTAAGTGCCGTGTGTGGTTCCCGCGGGCCTGGCCTCTTTACGGGTTATGGCCCTTGCGTGCCTTGAATTA
CTTCCACCTGGCTGCAGTACGTGATTCTTGATCCCGAGCTTCGGGTTGGAAGTGGGTGGGAGAGTTCGAG
GCCTTGCGCTTAAGGAGCCCCTTCGCCTCGTGCTTGAGTTGAGGCCTGGCCTGGGCGCTGGGGCCGCCGC
GTGCGAATCTGGTGGCACCTTCGCGCCTGTCTCGCTGCTTTCGATAAGTCTCTAGCCATTTAAAATTTTT
GATGACCTGCTGCGACGCTTTTTTTCTGGCAAGATAGTCTTGTAAATGCGGGCCAAGATCTGCACACTGG
TATTTCGGTTTTTGGGGCCGCGGGCGGCGACGGGGCCCGTGCGTCCCAGCGCACATGTTCGGCGAGGCGG
GGCCTGCGAGCGCGGCCACCGAGAATCGGACGGGGGTAGTCTCAAGCTGGCCGGCCTGCTCTGGTGCCTG
GCCTCGCGCCGCCGTGTATCGCCCCGCCCTGGGCGGCAAGGCTGGCCCGGTCGGCACCAGTTGCGTGAGC
GGAAAGATGGCCGCTTCCCGGCCCTGCTGCAGGGAGCTCAAAATGGAGGACGCGGCGCTCGGGAGAGCGG
GCGGGTGAGTCACCCACACAAAGGAAAAGGGCCTTTCCGTCCTCAGCCGTCGCTTCATGTGACTCCACGG
AGTACCGGGCGCCGTCCAGGCACCTCGATTAGTTCTCGAGCTTTTGGAGTACGTCGTCTTTAGGTTGGGG
GGAGGGGTTTTATGCGATGGAGTTTCCCCACACTGAGTGGGTGGAGACTGAAGTTAGGCCAGCTTGGCAC
TTGATGTAATTCTCCTTGGAATTTGCCCTTTTTGAGTTTGGATCTTGGTTCATTCTCAAGCCTCAGACAG
TGGTTCAAAGTTTTTTTCTTCCATTTCAGGTGTCGTGAGGCTAGCACCGCCACCATGGCGGAGGCTTCTT
TTGGAAGTTCGAGCCCAGTTTGTTTTATTCCAGTTGGGTCTTTGTCTTCTGAGGATCATGATTTTGACCC
CACTGCTGAGATGTTGGTCCATGACTATGATGATGAAAGAACTCTTGAAGAAGAGGAAATGATGGATGAG
GGTAAAAACTTCAGTTCAGAAATTGAAGACTTAGAAAAGGAAGGAACCATGCCTCTAGAAGATTTACTGG
CATTCTATGGCTATGAACCTACAATTCCAGCAGTTGCAAATTCCAGTGCAAATAGTTCCCCAAGTGAACT
GGCAGATGAACTACCAGACATGACACTAGACAAAGAGGAAATAGCAAAAGACCTGTTGTCAGGTGATGAC
GAGGAAACTCAGTCTTCTGCGGATGATCTGACGCCATCTGTGACTTCCCATGAAACTTCTGATTTCTTCC
CTAGGCCTTTACGATCAAATACTGCATGTGATGGTGATAAGGAATCAGAGGTTGAAGATGTTGAAACAGA
CAGTGGTAATTCACCTGAAGATTTGAGGAAGGAAATAATGATTGGTTTACAATATCAGGCAGAGATTCCC
CCTTATCTTGGAGAGTACGATGGTAATGAGAAAGTATATGAAAACGAAGACCAGTTACTTTGGTGTCCTG
ATGTGGTTTTGGAGAGCAAAGTTAAGGAATACCTTGTTGAGACTTCATTAAGGACTGGCAGTGAAAAAAT
AATGGATAGGATTTCTGCAGGAACACACACAAGGGACAATGAACAGGCATTATATGAACTTCTCAAGTGT
AACCACAATATAAAGGAAGCAATCGAAAGATACTGCTGCAATGGAAAGGCCTCTCAAGAAGGAATGACTG
CATGGACGGAAGAAGAATGCCGAAGCTTTGAACATGCACTCATGCTTTTTGGAAAAGATTTTCATCTTAT
ACAGAAGAATAAGGTGAGAACTAGGACAGTTGCTGAGTGTGTAGCATTCTACTATATGTGGAAGAAATCT
GAACGTTATGATTACTTTGCTCAACAGACAAGATTTGGGAAAAAAAGATATAACCATCACCCTGGAGTTA
CGGACTATATGGATCGTTTAGTAGATGAAACAGAAGCTTTGGGTGGGACGGTAAATGCTTCAGCCTTAAC
TTCTAACCGGCCTGAGCCTATTCCTGATCAACAGCTAAACATTCTCAACTCCTTCACTGCCAGTGACTTG
ACAGCTTTGACCAACAGTGTAGCAACCGTCTGCGACCCCACAGATGTGAATTGTTTGGATGATAGCTTTC
CTCCACTGGGCAACACACCCCGTGGACAAGTTAATCATGTGCCTGTTGTAACAGAAGAGTTACTCACCCT
GCCCAGCAATGGGGAAAGTGATTGTTTTAATTTATTTGAGACTGGATTTTATCACTCGGAGCTAAACCCT
ATGAACATGTGCAGTGAAGAGTCAGAGAGACCAGCAAAAAGATTGAAAATGGGCATTGCCGTCCCTGAAT
CCTTTATGAATGAAGTTTCTGTAAATAACCTGGGTGTGGACTTTGAAAATCACACACATCACATCACCAG
TGCCAAAATGGCTGTTTCTGTGGCTGACTTTGGCAGTCTCTCTGCCAACGAGACCAATGGTTTCATCAGT
GCCCATGCTCTGCATCAGCACGCGGCCCTACACTCTGAGTAGTAATGAACTAGTCCGTAACTTGAAAGTA
TTTCGATTTCTTGGCTTTATATATCTTGTGGAAAGGACGATAATGGAGCGTCGCATAGGGTTTGACGCGT
TAAGTCGACAATCAACCTCTGGATTACAAAATTTGTGAAAGATTGACTGGTATTCTTAACTATGTTGCTC
CTTTTACGCTATGTGGATACGCTGCTTTAATGCCTTTGTATCATGCTATTGCTTCCCGTATGGCTTTCAT
TTTCTCCTCCTTGTATAAATCCTGGTTGCTGTCTCTTTATGAGGAGTTGTGGCCCGTTGTCAGGCAACGT
GGCGTGGTGTGCACTGTGTTTGCTGACGCAACCCCCACTGGTTGGGGCATTGCCACCACCTGTCAGCTCC
TTTCCGGGACTTTCGCTTTCCCCCTCCCTATTGCCACGGCGGAACTCATCGCCGCCTGCCTTGCCCGCTG
CTGGACAGGGGCTCGGCTGTTGGGCACTGACAATTCCGTGGTGTTGTCGGGGAAATCATCGTCCTTTCCT
TGGCTGCTCGCCTGTGTTGCCACCTGGATTCTGCGCGGGACGTCCTTCTGCTACGTCCCTTCGGCCCTCA
ATCCAGCGGACCTTCCTTCCCGCGGCCTGCTGCCGGCTCTGCGGCCTCTTCCGCGTCTTCGCCTTCGCCC
TCAGACGAGTCGGATCTCCCTTTGGGCCGCCTCCCCGCGTCGACTTTAAGACCAATGACTTACAAGGCAG
CTGTAGATCTTAGCCACTTTTTAAAAGAAAAGGGGGGACTGGAAGGGCTAATTCACTCCCAACGAAGACA
AGATCTGCTTTTTGCTTGTACTGGGTCTCTCTGGTTAGACCAGATCTGAGCCTGGGAGCTCTCTGGCTAA
CTAGGGAACCCACTGCTTAAGCCTCAATAAAGCTTGCCTTGAGTGCTTCAAGTAGTGTGTGCCCGTCTGT
TGTGTGACTCTGGTAACTAGAGATCCCTCAGACCCTTTTAGTCAGTGTGGAAAATCTCTAGCAGTACGTA
TAGTAGTTCATGTCATCTTATTATTCAGTATTTATAACTTGCAAAGAAATGAATATCAGAGAGTGAGAGG
AACTTGTTTATTGCAGCTTATAATGGTTACAAATAAAGCAATAGCATCACAAATTTCACAAATAAAGCAT
TTTTTTCACTGCATTCTAGTTGTGGTTTGTCCAAACTCATCAATGTATCTTATCATGTCTGGCTCTAGCT
ATCCCGCCCCTAACTCCGCCCATCCCGCCCCTAACTCCGCCCAGTTCCGCCCATTCTCCGCCCCATGGCT
GACTAATTTTTTTTATTTATGCAGAGGCCGAGGCCGCCTCGGCCTCTGAGCTATTCCAGAAGTAGTGAGG
AGGCTTTTTTGGAGGCCTAGGGACGTACCCAATTCGCCCTATAGTGAGTCGTATTACGCGCGCTCACTGG
CCGTCGTTTTACAACGTCGTGACTGGGAAAACCCTGGCGTTACCCAACTTAATCGCCTTGCAGCACATCC
CCCTTTCGCCAGCTGGCGTAATAGCGAAGAGGCCCGCACCGATCGCCCTTCCCAACAGTTGCGCAGCCTG
AATGGCGAATGGG
[124 nt withheld, positions 7364-7487]
C
[91 nt withheld, positions 7489-7579]
A
[49 nt withheld, positions 7581-7629]
CCTTTGACGTTGGAGTCCACGTTCTTT
[37 nt withheld, positions 7657-7693]
ACCCTATCTCGGTCTATTCTTTTGATTTATAAGGGATTTTGCCGATTTCGGCCTATTGGTTAAAAAATGA
GCTGATTTAACAAAAATTTAACGCGAATTTTAACAAAATATTAACGCTTACAATTTAGGTGGCACTTTTC
GGGGAAATGTGCGCGGAACCCCTATTTGTTTATTTTTCTAAATACATTCAAATATGTATCCGCTCATGAG
ACAATAACCCTGATAAATGCTTCAATAATATTGAAAAAGGAAGAGTATGAGTATTCAACATTTCCGTGTC
GCCCTTATTCCCTTTTTTGCGGCATTTTGCCTTCCTGTTTTTGCTCACCCAGAAACGCTGGTGAAAGTAA
AAGATGCTGAAGATCAGTTGGGTGCACGAGTGGGTTACATCGAACTGGATCTCAACAGCGGTAAGATCCT
TGAGAGTTTTCGCCCCGAAGAACGTTTTCCAATGATGAGCACTTTTAAAGTTCTGCTATGTGGCGCGGTA
TTATCCCGTATTGACGCCGGGCAAGAGCAACTCGGTCGCCGCATACACTATTCTCAGAATGACTTGGTTG
AGTACTCACCAGTCACAGAAAAGCATCTTACGGATGGCATGACAGTAAGAGAATTATGCAGTGCTGCCAT
AACCATGAGTGATAACACTGCGGCCAACTTACTTCTGACAACGATCGGAGGACCGAAGGAGCTAACCGCT
TTTTTGCACAACATGGGGGATCATGTAACTCGCCTTGATCGTTGGGAACCGGAGCTGAATGAAGCCATAC
CAAACGACGAGCGTGACACCACGATGCCTGTAGCAATGGCAACAACGTTGCGCAAACTATTAACTGGCGA
ACTACTTACTCTAGCTTCCCGGCAACAATTAATAGACTGGATGGAGGCGGATAAAGTTGCAGGACCACTT
CTGCGCTCGGCCCTTCCGGCTGGCTGGTTTATTGCTGATAAATCTGGAGCCGGTGAGCGTGGGTCTCGCG
GTATCATTGCAGCACTGGGGCCAGATGGTAAGCCCTCCCGTATCGTAGTTATCTACACGACGGGGAGTCA
GGCAACTATGGATGAACGAAATAGACAGATCGCTGAGATAGGTGCCTCACTGATTAAGCATTGGTAACTG
TCAGACCAAGTTTACTCATATATACTTTAGATTGATTTAAAACTTCATTTTTAATTTAAAAGGATCTAGG
TGAAGATCCTTTTTGATAATCTCATGACCAAAATCCCTTAACGTGAGTTTTCGTTCCACTGAGCGTCAGA
CCCCGTAGAAAAGATCAAAGGATCTTCTTGAGATCCTTTTTTTCTGCGCGTAATCTGCTGCTTGCAAACA
AAAAAACCACCGCTACCAGCGGTGGTTTGTTTGCCGGATCAAGAGCTACCAACTCTTTTTCCGAAGGTAA
CTGGCTTCAGCAGAGCGCAGATACCAAATACTGTTCTTCTAGTGTAGCCGTAGTTAGGCCACCACTTCAA
GAACTCTGTAGCACCGCCTACATACCTCGCTCTGCTAATCCTGTTACCAGTGGCTGCTGCCAGTGGCGAT
AAGTCGTGTCTTACCGGGTTGGACTCAAGACGATAGTTACCGGATAAGGCGCAGCGGTCGGGCTGAACGG
GGGGTTCGTGCACACAGCCCAGCTTGGAGCGAACGACCTACACCGAACTGAGATACCTACAGCGTGAGCT
ATGAGAAAGCGCCACGCTTCCCGAAGGGAGAAAGGCGGACAGGTATCCGGTAAGCGGCAGGGTCGGAACA
GGAGAGCGCACGAGGGAGCTTCCAGGGGGAAACGCCTGGTATCTTTATAGTCCTGTCGGGTTTCGCCACC
TCTGACTTGAGCGTCGATTTTTGTGATGCTCGTCAGGGGGGCGGAGCCTATGGAAAAACGCCAGCAACGC
GGCCTTTTTACGGTTCCTGGCCTTTTGCTGGCCTTTTGCTCACATGTTCTTTCCTGCGTTATCCCCTGAT
TCTGTGGATAACCGTATTACCGCCTTTGAGTGAGCTGATACCGCTCGCCGCAGCCGAACGACCGAGCGCA
GCGAGTCAGTGAGCGAGGAAGCGGAAGAGCGCCCAATACGCAAACCGCCTCTCCCCGCGCGTTGGCCGAT
TCATTAATGCAGCTGGCACGACAGGTTTCCCGACTGGAAAGCGGGCAGTGAGCGCAACGCAATTAATGTG
AGTTAGCTCACTCATTAGGCACCCCAGGCTTTACACTTTATGCTTCCGGCTCGTATGTTGTGTGGAATTG
TGAGCGGATAACAATTTCACACAGGAAACAGCTATGACCATGATTACGCCAAGCGCGCAATTAACCCTCA
CTAAAGGGAACAAAAGCTGGAGCTGCAAGC
Features (pLannotate 1.2.2; 31 found; start..end, strand, type, name):
      5..231     +  promoter       RSV promoter: Rous sarcoma virus enhancer/promoter
    232..412     +  LTR            5' LTR (truncated): truncated 5' long terminal repeat (LTR) from HIV-1
    459..584     +  misc_feature   HIV-1 Ψ: packaging signal of human immunodeficiency virus type 1
    568..931     +  CDS            HIV-1 gag (fragment): gag protein from human immunodeficiency virus 1; gag
   1077..1310    +  misc_feature   RRE: The Rev response element (RRE) of HIV-1 allows for Rev-dependent mRNA export from the nucleus to the cytoplasm.
   1687..1713    +  CDS            Rev (fragment): human immunodeficiency virus 1 (HIV-1) Rev protein; rev; enhances nuclear export of unspliced and incompletely spliced viral mRNAs
   1720..1743    +  promoter       SV40 promoter (fragment): SV40 early promoter
   1744..1815    +  promoter       SV40 promoter (fragment): SV40 enhancer and early promoter
   1839..1974    +  rep_origin     SV40 ori: SV40 origin of replication
   2020..2616    +  CDS            PuroR (fragment): puromycin N-acetyltransferase; pac from Streptomyces; confers resistance to puromycin
   2665..2782    +  misc_feature   cPPT/CTS: central polypurine tract and central termination sequence of HIV-1
   2847..2913    +  CDS            small t antigen (fragment): SV40 (simian virus 40) small t antigen
   2920..4098    +  promoter       EF-1α promoter: strong constitutive promoter for human elongation factor EF-1α
   4115..5779    +  CDS            MIER3: MIER3_HUMAN - Experimental evidence at protein level: Swiss-Prot protein existence level 1. Transcriptional repressor. From Homo sapiens (Human).
   5795..5848    +  promoter       U6 promoter (fragment): RNA polymerase III promoter for human U6 snRNA
   5890..6478    +  misc_feature   WPRE: woodchuck hepatitis virus posttranscriptional regulatory element
   6529..6548    +  misc_feature   cPPT/CTS (fragment): central polypurine tract and central termination sequence of HIV-1
   6550..6783    +  LTR            3' LTR (ΔU3): self-inactivating 3' long terminal repeat (LTR) from HIV-1
   6861..6982    +  polyA_signal   SV40 poly(A) signal: SV40 polyadenylation signal
   7022..7157    +  rep_origin     SV40 ori: SV40 origin of replication
   7178..7196    -  promoter       T7 promoter: promoter for bacteriophage T7 RNA polymerase
   7204..7359    +  CDS            lacZα (fragment): LacZα fragment of β-galactosidase; lacZ fragment
   7364..7792    +  rep_origin     f1 ori (sequence partly withheld): f1 bacteriophage origin of replication; arrow indicates direction of (+) strand synthesis
   7845..7949    +  promoter       AmpR promoter: bla
   7950..8810    +  CDS            AmpR: β-lactamase; bla; confers resistance to ampicillin, carbenicillin, and related antibiotics
   8981..9569    +  rep_origin     ori: high-copy-number ColE1/pMB1/pBR322/pUC origin of replication
   9752..9844    +  CDS            lacI (fragment): lac repressor; lacI; The lac repressor binds to the lac operator to inhibit transcription in E. coli. This inhibition can be relieved by adding lactose or isopropyl-β-D-thiogalactopyranoside (IPTG).
   9857..9878    +  protein_bind   CAP binding site: CAP binding activates transcription in the presence of cAMP. E. coli catabolite activator protein
   9893..9923    +  promoter       lac promoter: promoter for the E. coli lac operon
   9931..9947    +  protein_bind   lac operator: The lac repressor binds to the lac operator to inhibit transcription in E. coli. This inhibition can be relieved by adding lactose or isopropyl-β-D-thiogalactopyranoside (IPTG). lac repressor encoded by lacI
   9992..10010   +  promoter       T3 promoter: promoter for bacteriophage T3 RNA polymerase
