[The description below was written by a language model from this plasmid's Addgene catalogue record and pLannotate feature annotations shown in this document.]
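Description:
TFORF1950 is a lentiviral mammalian expression plasmid built on the pLX_TRC317 backbone and carrying the human MIER3 open reading frame, one member of a large barcoded transcription factor ORF collection. It is propagated in E. coli through a high-copy ColE1/pUC-type origin with ampicillin resistance (bla). An f1 origin and remnants of a lac/lacZα cloning region flanked by T7 and T3 promoters are also present in the bacterial portion. The depositor warns that recombination can occur, as is common for LTR-containing plasmids.

The viral cassette has a third-generation, self-inactivating layout. An RSV promoter drives a truncated HIV-1 5' LTR, followed by the Ψ packaging signal with a gag fragment, the Rev response element, a cPPT/CTS and a ΔU3 3' LTR with a downstream SV40 polyadenylation signal. Packaging functions must therefore be supplied in trans. Within the provirus, an SV40 early promoter/origin region drives the puromycin N-acetyltransferase gene for selecting transduced cells. A separate EF-1α promoter drives strong constitutive expression of MIER3, which the annotation describes as a transcriptional repressor. A WPRE downstream of the ORF enhances transcript stability and expression.

According to the record, each construct in the collection carries a unique 24-bp barcode, although the feature table does not annotate it. A short U6-promoter-like fragment lies between the ORF and the WPRE, and its role is not stated. The barcode allows the overexpressed factor to be identified by sequencing, so the plasmid suits both individual MIER3 overexpression and pooled screens, such as those examining how transcription factors direct cell differentiation. The annotated 10,033-nt sequence matches the sum of the stated backbone and insert sizes.
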