Addgene plasmid #142295: TFORF1950
Purpose: Lentiviral vector for overexpressing transcription factor ORFs with unique 24-bp barcodes. Barcodes facilitate identification of transcription factors in pooled screens.
Depositing lab: Feng Zhang. Depositing organization: Broad Institute. Publication: A transcription factor atlas of directed differentiation. Joung J, Ma S, Tay T, Geiger-Schuller KR, Kirchgatterer PC, Verdine VK, Guo B, Arias-Garcia MA, Allen WE, Singh A, Kuksenko O, Abudayyeh OO, Gootenberg JS, Fu Z, Macrae RK, Buenrostro JD, Regev A, Zhang F. Cell. 2023 Jan 5;186(1):209-229.e26. doi: 10.1016/j.cell.2022.11.026. PubMed 36608654.
Backbone
  Vector backbone: pLX_TRC317
  Backbone manufacturer: Broad Institute Genetic Perturbation Platform
  Backbone size w/o insert (bp): 8264
  Vector type: Mammalian Expression, Lentiviral
  Selectable markers: Puromycin
Growth in bacteria
  Bacterial resistance: Ampicillin, 100 μg/mL
  Growth temperature: 37°C
  Growth strain: NEB Stable
  Copy number: High Copy
Gene/Insert
  Gene/Insert name: MIER3
  Species: H. sapiens (human)
  Insert size (bp): 1769
  Entrez Gene: MIER3 (a.k.a. FLJ35954, DKFZp781G1119, DKFZp781I1119, DKFZp686L09111)
  Promoter: EF1a
  Cloning method: Unknown
  Sequencing primers: 5′ GGGTGGAGACTGAAGTTAGGCCAG; 3′ CACATAGCGTAAAAGGAGCAACATAG
Terms and licenses: Academic/Nonprofit Terms; Industry Terms: Not Available to Industry
Depositor comments: NM_001297598,ENST00000381226 . The transcription factor ORF portion of this plasmid was synthesized by Genewiz. Please test multiple small colonies in case of plasmid recombination. To make this collection available in a timely manner, a portion of this collection was not fully sequenced by Addgene. If an Addgene verified full plasmid sequence is not available, please contact us prior to placing an order to request the full sequence.
How to cite: TFORF1950 was a gift from Feng Zhang (Addgene plasmid # 142295 ; http://n2t.net/addgene:142295 ; RRID:Addgene_142295)
