>Addgene plasmid #142295 | TFORF1950 | depositor partial sequence | sequence record 279023 | Insert
ACCGCCACCATGGCGGAGGCTTCTTTTGGAAGTTCGAGCCCAGTTTGTTTTATTCCAGTTGGGTCTTTGT
CTTCTGAGGATCATGATTTTGACCCCACTGCTGAGATGTTGGTCCATGACTATGATGATGAAAGAACTCT
TGAAGAAGAGGAAATGATGGATGAGGGTAAAAACTTCAGTTCAGAAATTGAAGACTTAGAAAAGGAAGGA
ACCATGCCTCTAGAAGATTTACTGGCATTCTATGGCTATGAACCTACAATTCCAGCAGTTGCAAATTCCA
GTGCAAATAGTTCCCCAAGTGAACTGGCAGATGAACTACCAGACATGACACTAGACAAAGAGGAAATAGC
AAAAGACCTGTTGTCAGGTGATGACGAGGAAACTCAGTCTTCTGCGGATGATCTGACGCCATCTGTGACT
TCCCATGAAACTTCTGATTTCTTCCCTAGGCCTTTACGATCAAATACTGCATGTGATGGTGATAAGGAAT
CAGAGGTTGAAGATGTTGAAACAGACAGTGGTAATTCACCTGAAGATTTGAGGAAGGAAATAATGATTGG
TTTACAATATCAGGCAGAGATTCCCCCTTATCTTGGAGAGTACGATGGTAATGAGAAAGTATATGAAAAC
GAAGACCAGTTACTTTGGTGTCCTGATGTGGTTTTGGAGAGCAAAGTTAAGGAATACCTTGTTGAGACTT
CATTAAGGACTGGCAGTGAAAAAATAATGGATAGGATTTCTGCAGGAACACACACAAGGGACAATGAACA
GGCATTATATGAACTTCTCAAGTGTAACCACAATATAAAGGAAGCAATCGAAAGATACTGCTGCAATGGA
AAGGCCTCTCAAGAAGGAATGACTGCATGGACGGAAGAAGAATGCCGAAGCTTTGAACATGCACTCATGC
TTTTTGGAAAAGATTTTCATCTTATACAGAAGAATAAGGTGAGAACTAGGACAGTTGCTGAGTGTGTAGC
ATTCTACTATATGTGGAAGAAATCTGAACGTTATGATTACTTTGCTCAACAGACAAGATTTGGGAAAAAA
AGATATAACCATCACCCTGGAGTTACGGACTATATGGATCGTTTAGTAGATGAAACAGAAGCTTTGGGTG
GGACGGTAAATGCTTCAGCCTTAACTTCTAACCGGCCTGAGCCTATTCCTGATCAACAGCTAAACATTCT
CAACTCCTTCACTGCCAGTGACTTGACAGCTTTGACCAACAGTGTAGCAACCGTCTGCGACCCCACAGAT
GTGAATTGTTTGGATGATAGCTTTCCTCCACTGGGCAACACACCCCGTGGACAAGTTAATCATGTGCCTG
TTGTAACAGAAGAGTTACTCACCCTGCCCAGCAATGGGGAAAGTGATTGTTTTAATTTATTTGAGACTGG
ATTTTATCACTCGGAGCTAAACCCTATGAACATGTGCAGTGAAGAGTCAGAGAGACCAGCAAAAAGATTG
AAAATGGGCATTGCCGTCCCTGAATCCTTTATGAATGAAGTTTCTGTAAATAACCTGGGTGTGGACTTTG
AAAATCACACACATCACATCACCAGTGCCAAAATGGCTGTTTCTGTGGCTGACTTTGGCAGTCTCTCTGC
CAACGAGACCAATGGTTTCATCAGTGCCCATGCTCTGCATCAGCACGCGGCCCTACACTCTGAGTAGTAA
TGAACTAGTCCGTAACTTGAAAGTATTTCGATTTCTTGGCTTTATATATCTTGTGGAAAGGACGATAATG
GAGCGTCGCATAGGGTTTG
