>Addgene plasmid #142295 | TFORF1950 | depositor partial sequence | sequence record 279024 | Barcode
TAATGGAGCGTCGCATAGGGTTTG
